>Addgene plasmid #169622 | pTS2312 | addgene full sequence | sequence record 365612 | Addgene NGS Result
ACCTAGATCCTTTTAAATTAAAAATGAAGTTTTAAATCAATCTAAAGTATATATGAGTAAACTTGGTCTG
ACAGTTACCAATGCTTAATCAGTGAGGCACCTATCTCAGCGATCTGTCTATTTCGTTCATCCATAGTTGC
CTGACTCCCCGTCGTGTAGATAACTACGATACGGGAGGGCTTACCATCTGGCCCCAGTGCTGCAATGATA
CCGCGGCTCCCACGCTCACCGGCTCCAGATTTATCAGCAATAAACCAGCCAGCCGGAAGGGCCGAGCGCA
GAAGTGGTCCTGCAACTTTATCCGCCTCCATCCAGTCTATTAATTGTTGCCGGGAAGCTAGAGTAAGTAG
TTCGCCAGTTAATAGTTTGCGCAACGTTGTTGCCATTGCTACAGGCATCGTGGTGTCACGCTCGTCGTTT
GGTATGGCTTCATTCAGCTCCGGTTCCCAACGATCAAGGCGAGTTACATGATCCCCCATGTTGTGCAAAA
AAGCGGTTAGCTCCTTCGGTCCTCCGATCGTTGTCAGAAGTAAGTTGGCCGCAGTGTTATCACTCATGGT
TATGGCAGCACTGCATAATTCTCTTACTGTCATGCCATCCGTAAGATGCTTTTCTGTGACTGGTGAGTAC
TCAACCAAGTCATTCTGAGAATAGTGTATGCGGCGACCGAGTTGCTCTTGCCCGGCGTCAATACGGGATA
ATACCGCGCCACATAGCAGAACTTTAAAAGTGCTCATCATTGGAAAACGTTCTTCGGGGCGAAAACTCTC
AAGGATCTTACCGCTGTTGAGATCCAGTTCGATGTAACCCACTCGTGCACCCAACTGATCTTCAGCATCT
TTTACTTTCACCAGCGTTTCTGGGTGAGCAAAAACAGGAAGGCAAAATGCCGCAAAAAAGGGAATAAGGG
CGACACGGAAATGTTGAATACTCATACTCTTCCTTTTTCAATATTATTGAAGCATTTATCAGGGTTATTG
TCTCATGAGCGGATACATATTTGAATGTATTTAGAAAAATAAACAAATAGGGGTTCCGCGCACATTTCCC
CGAAAAGTGCCACCTGACGTCTAAGAAACCAAGATCTCCACGCGTGGTACCCTCGAGTTGACATTGATTA
TTGAGTAGTTATTAATAGTAATCAATTACGGGGTCATTAGTTCATAGCCCATATATGGAGTTCCGCGTTA
CATAACTTACGGTAAATGGCCCGCCTGGCTGACCGCCCAACGACCCCCGCCCATTGACGTCAATAATGAC
GTATGTTCCCATAGTAACGCCAATAGGGACTTTCCATTGACGTCAATGGGTGGAGTATTTACGGTAAACT
GCCCACTTGGCAGTACATCAAGTGTATCATATGCCAAGTACGCCCCCTATTGACGTCAATGACGGTAAAT
GGCCCGCCTGGCATTATGCCCAGTACATGACCTTATGGGACTTTCCTACTTGGCAGTACATCTACGTATT
AGTCATCGCTATTACCATGGTGATGCGGTTTTGGCAGTACATCAATGGGCGTGGATAGCGGTTTGACTCA
CGGGGATTTCCAAGTCTCCACCCCATTGACGTCAATGGGAGTTTGTTTTGGCACCAAAATCAACGGGACT
TTCCAAAATGTCGTAACAACTCCGCCCCATTGACGCAAATGGGCGGTAGGCGTGTACGGTGGGAGGTCTA
TATAAGCAGAGCTCTCTGGCTAACTAGAGAACCCACTGCTTACTGGCTTATCGAAATTAATACGACTCAC
TATAGGGAGACCCAAGCTGTTCGAAGCGGAATTCACCATGACTAGTCTGCTGCTGCTGCTGCTGGGCCTG
AGACTGCAGCTGAGCCTGGGCATCATCCCCGTGGAGGAGGAGAACCCCGACTTCTGGAACAGAGAGGCCG
CCGAGGCCCTGGGCGCCGCCAAGAAGCTGCAGCCCGCCCAGACCGCCGCCAAGAACCTGATCATCTTCCT
GGGCGACGGCATGGGCGTGAGCACCGTGACCGCCGCCAGAATCCTGAAGGGCCAGAAGAAGGACAAGCTG
GGCCCCGAGATCCCCCTGGCCATGGACAGATTCCCCTACGTGGCCCTGAGCAAGACCTACAACGTGGACA
AGCACGTGCCCGACAGCGGCGCCACCGCCACCGCCTACCTGTGCGGCGTGAAGGGCAACTTCCAGACCAT
CGGCCTGAGCGCCGCCGCCAGATTCAACCAGTGCAACACCACCAGAGGCAACGAGGTGATCAGCGTGATG
AACAGAGCCAAGAAGGCCGGCAAGAGCGTGGGCGTGGTGACCACCACCAGAGTGCAGCACGCCAGCCCCG
CCGGCACCTACGCCCACACCGTGAACAGAAACTGGTACAGCGACGCCGACGTGCCCGCCAGCGCCAGACA
GGAGGGCTGCCAGGACATCGCCACCCAGCTGATCAGCAACATGGACATCGACGTGATCCTGGGCGGCGGC
AGAAAGTACATGTTCAGAATGGGCACCCCCGACCCCGAGTACCCCGACGACTACAGCCAGGGCGGCACCA
GACTGGACGGCAAGAACCTGGTGCAGGAGTGGCTGGCCAAGAGACAGGGCGCCAGATACGTGTGGAACAG
AACCGAGCTGATGCAGGCCAGCCTGGACCCCAGCGTGACCCACCTGATGGGCCTGTTCGAGCCCGGCGAC
ATGAAGTACGAGATCCACAGAGACAGCACCCTGGACCCCAGCCTGATGGAGATGACCGAGGCCGCCCTGA
GACTGCTGAGCAGAAACCCCAGAGGCTTCTTCCTGTTCGTGGAGGGCGGCAGAATCGACCACGGCCACCA
CGAGAGCAGAGCCTACAGAGCCCTGACCGAGACCATCATGTTCGACGACGCCATCGAGAGAGCCGGCCAG
CTGACCAGCGAGGAGGACACCCTGAGCCTGGTGACCGCCGACCACAGCCACGTGTTCAGCTTCGGCGGCT
ACCCCCTGAGAGGCAGCAGCATCTTCGGCCTGGCCCCCGGCAAGGCCAGAGACAGAAAGGCCTACACCGT
GCTGCTGTACGGCAACGGCCCCGGCTACGTGCTGAAGGACGGCGCCAGACCCGACGTGACCGAGAGCGAG
AGCGGCAGCCCCGAGTACAGACAGCAGAGCGCCGTGCCCCTGGACGAGGAGACCCACGCCGGCGAGGACG
TGGCCGTGTTCGCCAGAGGCCCCCAGGCCCACCTGGTGCACGGCGTGCAGGAGCAGACCTTCATCGCCCA
CGTGATGGCCTTCGCCGCCTGCCTGGAGCCCTACACCGCCTGCGACCTGGCCCCCCCCGCCGGCACCACC
GACGCCGCCCACCCCGGCTACAGCAGAGTGGGCGCCGCCGGCAGATTCGAGCAGACCGCTAGTGGTGGTT
CTGGTGGAAGCGGAGCTACTAACTTCAGCCTGCTGAAGCAGGCTGGTGACGTGGAGGAGAACCCTGGACC
TGCTAGTGCGCGTAAGGTCGATCTCACCTCCTGCGATCGCGAGCCGATCCACATCCCCGGCAGCATTCAG
CCGTGCGGCTGCCTGCTTGCCTGCGACGCGCAGGCGGTGCGGATCACGCGCATTACGGAAAATGCCGGCG
CGTTCTTTGGACGCGAAACTCCGCGGGTCGGTGAGCTACTCGCCGATTACTTCGGCGAGACCGAAGCCCA
TGCGCTGCGCAACGCACTGGCGCAGTCCTCCGATCCAAAGCGACCGGCGCTGATCTTCGGTTGGCGCGAC
GGCCTGACCGGCCGCACCTTCGACATCTCACTGCATCGCCATGACGGTACATCGATCATCGAGTTCGAGC
CTGCGGCGGCCGAACAGGCCGACAATCCGCTGCGGCTGACGCGGCAGATCATCGCGCGCACCAAAGAACT
GAAGTCGCTCGAAGAGATGGCCGCACGGGTGCCGCGCTATCTGCAGGCGATGCTCGGCTATCACCGCGTG
ATGTTGTACCGCTTCGCGGACGACGGCTCCGGGATGGTGATCGGCGAGGCGAAGCGCAGCGACCTCGAGA
GCTTTCTCGGTCAGCACTTTCCGGCGTCGCTGGTCCCGCAGCAGGCGCGGCTACTGTACTTGAAGAACGC
GATCCGCGTGGTCTCGGATTCGCGCGGCATCAGCAGCCGGATCGTGCCCGAGCACGACGCCTCCGGCGCC
GCGCTCGATCTGTCGTTCGCGCACCTGCGCAGCATCTCGCCCTGCCATCTCGAATTTCTGCGGAACATGG
GCGTCAGCGCCTCGATGTCGCTGTCGATCATCATTGACGGCACGCTATGGGGATTGATCATCTGTCATCA
TTACGAGCCGCGTGCCGTGCCGATGGCGCAGCGCGTCGCGGCCGAAATGTTCGCCGACTTCTTATCGCTG
CACTTCACCGCCGCCCACCACCAACGCGCTAGCGGATCCACCGGTGTCTAGAAAGCTTTGAGGCCGGCCT
GCAGGCCCGCTGATCAGCCTCGACTGTGCCTTCTAGTTGCCAGCCATCTGTTGTTTGCCCCTCCCCCGTG
CCTTCCTTGACCCTGGAAGGTGCCACTCCCACTGTCCTTTCCTAATAAAATGAGGAAATTGCATCGCATT
GTCTGAGTAGGTGTCATTCTATTCTGGGGGGTGGGGTGGGGCAGGACAGCAAGGGGGAGGATTGGGAAGA
CAATAGCAGGCATGCTGGGGATGCGGTGGGCTCTATGGTAGCTTAGGAGGCGGAAAGAACCAGCGCGGGA
GACCGTCAGTTGGTCTCCAGCTATACAGGTGCACCGCTTTATAATAAAACTGATACAGAGAACGTTATCA
TGTGTGTTGGTTTTTTTTGTGTGTGCGGTTTAAGGGAGCCTCGGTCATAGCTGTTTCCTGTGTAAAACGA
CGGCCAGCGCGTATGTCCCTTATGGTGCTTCTGGCTCTGCAGTTATTAGCATAGTGTTACCATCAACCAC
CTTAACTTCATTTTTCTTATTCAATACCTAGGTAGGTAGATGCTAGATTCTGGAAATAAAATATGAGTCT
CAAGTGGTCCTTGTCCTCTCTCCCAGTCAAATTCTGAATCTAGTTGGCAAGATTCTGAAATCAAGGCATA
TAATCAGTAATAAGTGATGATAGAAGGGTATATAGAAGAATTTTATTATATGAGAGGGTGAAACCCTCAA
AATGAAATGAAATCAGACCCTTGTCTTACACCATAAACAAAAATAAATTTGAATGGGTTAAAGAATTAAA
CTAAGACCTAAAACCATAAAAATTTTTAAAGAAATCAAAAGAAGAAAATTCTAATATTCACGTTGCAGCC
GTTTTTTGAATTTGATATGAGAAGCAAAGGCAACAAGGTACCCTCGAGCTACCGGGTAGGGGAGGCGCTT
TTCCCAAGGCAGTCTGGAGCATGCGCTTTAGCAGCCCCGCTGGGCACTTGGCGCTACACAAGTGGCCTCT
GGCCTCGCACACATTCCACATCCACCGGTAGGCGCCAACCGGCTCCGTTCTTTGGTGGCCCCTTCGCGCC
ACCTTCTACTCCTCCCCTAGTCAGGAAGTTCCCCCCCGCCCCGCAGCTCGCGTCGTGCAGGACGTGACAA
ATGGAAGTAGCACGTCTCAGTAGTCTCGTGCAGATGGACAGCACCGCTGAGCAATGGAAGCGGGTAGGCC
TTTGGGGCAGCGGCCAATAGCAGCTTTGCTCCTTCGCTTTCTGGGCTCAGAGGCTGGGAAGGGGTGGGTC
CGGGGGCGGGCTCAGGGGCGGGCTCAGGGGCGGGGCGGGCGCCCGAAGGTCCTCCGGAGGCCCGGCATTC
TGCACGCTTCAAAAGCGCACGTCTGCCGCGCTGTTCTCCTCTTCCTCATCTCCGGGCCTTTCGACCTCCA
GCCCGAGCTCGGTATAGGTTCGAAGCGGAATTCACCATGACTAGTGAGACAGACACACTCCTGCTATGGG
TACTGCTGCTCTGGGTTCCAGGTTCCACTGGTGACGCTAGTGGTGGTTCTGGTATGGTCTTCACACTCGA
AGATTTCGTTGGGGACTGGCGACAGACAGCCGGCTACAACCTGGACCAAGTCCTTGAACAGGGAGGTGTG
TCCAGTTTGTTTCAGAATCTCGGGGTGTCCGTAACTCCGATCCAAAGGATTGTCCTGAGCGGTGAAAATG
GGCTGAAGATCGACATCCATGTCATCATCCCGTATGAAGGTCTGAGCGGCGACCAAATGGGCCAGATCGA
AAAAATTTTTAAGGTGGTGTACCCTGTGGATGATCATCACTTTAAGGTGATCCTGCACTATGGCACACTG
GTAATCGACGGGGTTACGCCGAACATGATCGACTATTTCGGACGGCCGTATGAAGGCATCGCCGTGTTCG
ACGGCAAAAAGATCACTGTAACAGGGACCCTGTGGAACGGCAACAAAATTATCGACGAGCGCCTGATCAA
CCCCGACGGCTCCCTGCTGTTCCGAGTAACCATCAACGGAGTGACCGGCTGGCGGCTGTGCGAACGCATT
CTGGCGGCTAGTGGTGGTTCTGGTGGAAGCGGAGCTACTAACTTCAGCCTGCTGAAGCAGGCTGGTGACG
TGGAGGAGAACCCTGGACCTGCTAGTGGTGGTTCTGGTGTGTCTAAGGGCGAAGAGCTGATTAAGGAGAA
CATGCACATGAAGCTGTACATGGAGGGCACCGTGGACAACCATCACTTCAAGTGCACATCCGAGGGCGAA
GGCAAGCCCTACGAGGGCACCCAGACCATGAGAATCAAGGTGGTCGAGGGCGGCCCTCTCCCCTTCGCCT
TCGACATCCTGGCTACTAGCTTCCTCTACGGCAGCAAGACCTTCATCAACCACACCCAGGGCATCCCCGA
CTTCTTCAAGCAGTCCTTCCCTGAGGGCTTCACATGGGAGAGAGTCACCACATACGAAGACGGGGGCGTG
CTGACCGCTACCCAGGACACCAGCCTCCAGGACGGCTGCCTCATCTACAACGTCAAGATCAGAGGGGTGA
ACTTCACATCCAACGGCCCTGTGATGCAGAAGAAAACACTCGGCTGGGAGGCCTTCACCGAGACGCTGTA
CCCCGCTGACGGCGGCCTGGAAGGCAGAAACGACATGGCCCTGAAGCTCGTGGGCGGGAGCCATCTGATC
GCAAACGCCAAGACCACATATAGATCCAAGAAACCCGCTAAGAACCTCAAGATGCCTGGCGTCTACTATG
TGGACTACAGACTGGAAAGAATCAAGGAGGCCAACAACGAGACCTACGTCGAGCAGCACGAGGTGGCAGT
GGCCAGATACTGCGACCTCCCTAGCAAACTGGGGCACAAACTTAATGCTAGCGGATCCACCGGTGTCTAG
AAAGCTCAGAAATTATGAGAGCGTTTAATAAAGTATTGACTATGGTTGACAAAACGTGTGTTGGAGTTTT
TTGTGTGCTTTGTCATCAACTGAGCCAGTAGGTCGAGGGTGCCTAATGAGTGAGCTAACTCACATTAATT
GCGTTGCGCTCACTGCCCGCTTTCCAGTCGGGAAACCTGTCGTGCCAGCTGCATTAATGAATCGGCCAAC
GCGCGGGGAGAGGCGGTTTGCGTATTGGGCGCTCTTCCGCTTCCTCGCTCACTGACTCGCTGCGCTCGGT
CGTTCGGCTGCGGCGAGCGGTATCAGCTCACTCAAAGGCGGTAATACGGTTATCCACAGAATCAGGGGAT
AACGCAGGAAAGAACATGTGAGCAAAAGGCCAGCAAAAGGCCAGGAACCGTAAAAAGGCCGCGTTGCTGG
CGTTTTTCCATAGGCTCCGCCCCCCTGACGAGCATCACAAAAATCGACGCTCAAGTCAGAGGTGGCGAAA
CCCGACAGGACTATAAAGATACCAGGCGTTTCCCCCTGGAAGCTCCCTCGTGCGCTCTCCTGTTCCGACC
CTGCCGCTTACCGGATACCTGTCCGCCTTTCTCCCTTCGGGAAGCGTGGCGCTTTCTCATAGCTCACGCT
GTAGGTATCTCAGTTCGGTGTAGGTCGTTCGCTCCAAGCTGGGCTGTGTGCACGAACCCCCCGTTCAGCC
CGACCGCTGCGCCTTATCCGGTAACTATCGTCTTGAGTCCAACCCGGTAAGACACGACTTATCGCCACTG
GCAGCAGCCACTGGTAACAGGATTAGCAGAGCGAGGTATGTAGGCGGTGCTACAGAGTTCTTGAAGTGGT
GGCCTAACTACGGCTACACTAGAAGAACAGTATTTGGTATCTGCGCTCTGCTGAAGCCAGTTACCTTCGG
AAAAAGAGTTGGTAGCTCTTGATCCGGCAAACAAACCACCGCTGGTAGCGGTGGTTTTTTTGTTTGCAAG
CAGCAGATTACGCGCAGAAAAAAAGGATCTCAAGAAGATCCTTTGATCTTTTCTACGGGGATTATCAAAA
AGGATCTTC
Features (pLannotate 1.2.2; 20 found; start..end, strand, type, name):
     75..935     -  CDS            AmpR: β-lactamase; bla; confers resistance to ampicillin, carbenicillin, and related antibiotics
    936..1040    -  promoter       AmpR promoter: bla
   1186..1489    +  enhancer       CMV enhancer: human cytomegalovirus immediate early enhancer
   1490..1693    +  promoter       CMV promoter: human cytomegalovirus (CMV) immediate early promoter
   1689..1722    +  LTR            5' LTR (truncated) (fragment): truncated 5' long terminal repeat (LTR) from HIV-1
   1738..1756    +  promoter       T7 promoter: promoter for bacteriophage T7 RNA polymerase
   1830..3326    +  CDS            ALPP (fragment): PPB1_HUMAN - Also known as PLAP. Experimental evidence at protein level: Swiss-Prot protein existence level 1. From Homo sapiens (Human).
   3438..4367    +  CDS            iRFP670: iRFP670 is a basic (constitutively fluorescent) near ir fluorescent protein published in 2013, derived from Rhodopseudomonas palustris CGA009. It has low acid sensitivity. It requires the cofactor biliverdin for fluorescence.
   4434..4658    +  polyA_signal   bGH poly(A) signal: bovine growth hormone polyadenylation signal
   4667..4684    +  promoter       SV40 promoter (fragment): SV40 enhancer and early promoter
   4760..4781    +  polyA_signal   poly(A) signal (fragment): synthetic polyadenylation signal
   4821..4837    -  CDS            lacZα (fragment): LacZα fragment of β-galactosidase; lacZ fragment
   4878..5069    +  ncRNA          CoTC ribozyme: Accession: RF00621 - Beta-globin co-transcriptional cleavage ribozyme
   5304..5803    +  promoter       PGK promoter: mouse phosphoglycerate kinase 1 promoter
   5856..5915    +  sig_peptide    Igκ leader: leader sequence from mouse immunoglobulin κ light chain
   5934..6446    +  CDS            Nluc: NanoLuc® luciferase human codon-optimized
   6549..7256    +  CDS            mTagBFP2: mTagBFP2 is a basic (constitutively fluorescent) blue fluorescent protein published in 2011, derived from Entacmaea quadricolor. It is reported to be a very rapidly-maturing monomer with very low acid sensitivity.
   7396..7417    -  protein_bind   CAP binding site: CAP binding activates transcription in the presence of cAMP. E. coli catabolite activator protein
   7430..7522    -  CDS            lacI (fragment): lac repressor; lacI; The lac repressor binds to the lac operator to inhibit transcription in E. coli. This inhibition can be relieved by adding lactose or isopropyl-β-D-thiogalactopyranoside (IPTG).
   7705..8293    -  rep_origin     ori: high-copy-number ColE1/pMB1/pBR322/pUC origin of replication
