[The description below was written by a language model from this plasmid's Addgene catalogue record and pLannotate feature annotations shown in this document.]
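Description:
pTS2312 is a mammalian expression plasmid of about 8.3 kb built on pVH1002, a pUC57-derived backbone. It is a "Tier-2" co-expression vector of the VAMSyB modular plasmid architecture for mammalian synthetic biology. It is propagated in E. coli at high copy from a ColE1/pUC-type origin and selected with ampicillin through the β-lactamase gene and its native promoter. No mammalian selection marker is annotated, which is consistent with transient transfection use. Short hits to lacZα, lacI, the CAP binding site, an HIV-1 LTR, the SV40 promoter and a T7 promoter appear to be cloning-vector remnants or incidental matches rather than functional parts of the design.

The payload consists of two tandem, same-orientation transcription units. In the first, the human CMV immediate-early enhancer/promoter drives SEAP (secreted alkaline phosphatase, annotated as a human placental ALPP fragment). SEAP is joined by a P2A self-cleaving peptide to the near-infrared fluorescent protein iRFP670, and the unit ends in a bGH polyadenylation signal. An "A2" spacer module carrying a further synthetic poly(A) element follows. Next comes the β-globin co-transcriptional cleavage (CoTC) element, placed 5' of the second unit as an insulator to terminate read-through transcription and limit interference from the upstream cassette. The second unit uses the mouse PGK1 promoter to express NanoLuc fused to an Igκ leader for secretion, linked by P2A to mTagBFP2. The record states that a poly(A) signal follows, but the feature table does not annotate one there.

Each promoter therefore reports through both a secreted enzyme measurable in culture supernatant and an intracellular fluorescent protein. This lets the two units be quantified independently, for example to assess how well the CoTC insulator works in multi-gene plasmids.
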