Addgene plasmid #169622: pTS2312
Purpose: Tier-2 co-expression vector encoding PhCMV-driven SEAP coupled to fluorescent reporter iRFP670 and PmPGK1-driven secreted Nluc coupled to fluorescent reporter mTagBFP2 that is insulated via a 5' CoTC insulator sequence (PhCMV-SEAP-p2A-iRFP670-pA::A2-pA::CoTC-PmPGK1-IgkSS-Nluc-p2A-mTagBFP2-pA).
Depositing lab: Martin Fussenegger. Depositing organization: ETH Zurich (Swiss Federal Institute of Technology). Publication: A versatile plasmid architecture for mammalian synthetic biology (VAMSyB). Haellman V, Strittmatter T, Bertschi A, Stucheli P, Fussenegger M. Metab Eng. 2021 Jul;66:41-50. doi: 10.1016/j.ymben.2021.04.003. Epub 2021 Apr 18. PubMed 33857582.
Backbone
  Vector backbone: pVH1002 (pUC57-based)
  Backbone size w/o insert (bp): 2689
  Vector type: Mammalian Expression
Growth in bacteria
  Bacterial resistance: Ampicillin, 100 μg/mL
  Growth temperature: 37°C
  Growth strain: DH5alpha
  Copy number: High Copy
Gene/Insert
  Gene/Insert name: PCMV-driven expression of SEAP and iRFP and CoTC-modulated PPGK-driven expression of secreted Nluc and mTagBFP2 (alt name: PCMV-SEAP-p2a-iRFP::A2::CoTC-PPGK-IgkSS-Nluc-p2a-mTagBFP2)
  Species: H. sapiens (human); Synthetic
  Promoter: PhCMV / PPGK
  Cloning method: Restriction Enzyme; 5′ cloning site Unknown (unknown if destroyed)
  Sequencing primers: 5′ AmpStart; 3′ CTGGCACGACAGGTTTCCCGACTGG
Terms and licenses: Academic/Nonprofit Terms; Industry Terms: Not Available to Industry
How to cite: pTS2312 was a gift from Martin Fussenegger (Addgene plasmid # 169622 ; http://n2t.net/addgene:169622 ; RRID:Addgene_169622)
